Addgene plasmid #224269: pProEx Rac1(G12C) CL
Purpose: Protein purification of Rac1 (G12C)
Depositing lab: Kevan Shokat. Depositing organization: University of California, San Francisco (UCSF). Publication: Targeting Ras-, Rho-, and Rab-family GTPases via a conserved cryptic pocket. Morstein J, Bowcut V, Fernando M, Yang Y, Zhu L, Jenkins ML, Evans JT, Guiley KZ, Peacock DM, Krahnke S, Lin Z, Taran KA, Huang BJ, Stephen AG, Burke JE, Lightstone FC, Shokat KM. Cell. 2024 Sep 6:S0092-8674(24)00908-5. doi: 10.1016/j.cell.2024.08.017. PubMed 39255801.
Backbone
  Vector backbone: pProEx
  Vector type: Bacterial Expression
Growth in bacteria
  Bacterial resistance: Ampicillin, 100 μg/mL
  Growth temperature: 37°C
  Growth strain: DH5alpha
  Copy number: Unknown
Gene/Insert
  Gene/Insert name: Rac1
  Species: H. sapiens (human)
  Mutation: G12C
  Entrez Gene: RAC1 (a.k.a. MIG5, MRD48, Rac-1, TC-25, p21-Rac1)
  Cloning method: Gene Synthesis
Terms and licenses: Academic/Nonprofit Terms; Industry Terms: Not Available to Industry
How to cite: pProEx Rac1(G12C) CL was a gift from Kevan Shokat (Addgene plasmid # 224269 ; http://n2t.net/addgene:224269 ; RRID:Addgene_224269)
