[The description below was written by a language model from this plasmid's Addgene catalogue record and pLannotate feature annotations shown in this document.]
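Description:
pProEx Rac1(G12C) CL is a 5.3 kb bacterial expression plasmid built on the pProEx backbone for producing recombinant human Rac1, a Rho-family small GTPase, carrying a G12C substitution. It replicates in E. coli from a ColE1/pMB1-type origin and is selected with ampicillin through the β-lactamase gene (AmpR) and its own promoter. An f1 bacteriophage origin is also present, along with small remnants of pBR322-derived bom and rop sequences that appear only as fragments.

The expression cassette places the synthesized Rac1 coding sequence downstream of a polyhistidine tag (annotated as a partial match to an 8xHis tag) and a TEV protease recognition site. The protein can therefore be captured by metal-affinity chromatography and the tag then cleaved off. The driving promoter is not annotated as a complete named element. The table shows only short fragment matches to the tet and EM7 promoters and a trp-region sequence, followed by a lac operator, so the record does not explicitly identify the promoter. The operator, together with a plasmid-borne lacI gene under the strengthened lacIq promoter, indicates tightly repressed transcription that is induced with IPTG. Transcription ends at the rrnB T1 and T2 terminators, preceded by a 5S rRNA segment from the same operon.

Rac1 is annotated as a fragment, which could reflect the mutation or a truncated coding region. The record does not define the "CL" suffix or list any change besides G12C. The stated purpose is purification of Rac1(G12C) protein, and the associated work concerns targeting Ras-, Rho- and Rab-family GTPases through a conserved cryptic pocket.
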