Features (pLannotate 1.2.2; 22 found; start..end, strand, type, name):
      3..20      +  promoter       tet promoter (fragment): E. coli promoter for tetracycline efflux protein gene
     16..117     -  CDS            yciV (fragment): RNAAM_ECOLI - Also known as trpH From Escherichia coli (strain K12).
    192..208     +  promoter       EM7 promoter (fragment): synthetic bacterial promoter&nbsp
    230..246     +  protein_bind   lac operator: The lac repressor binds to the lac operator to inhibit transcription in E. coli. This inhibition can be relieved by adding lactose or isopropyl-β-D-thiogalactopyranoside (IPTG). lac repressor encoded by lacI
    277..296     +  CDS            8xHis (fragment): 8xHis affinity tag
    318..338     +  CDS            TEV site: tobacco etch virus (TEV) protease recognition and cleavage site
    351..883     +  CDS            Rac1 (fragment): human Rac family small GTPase 1
   1057..1172    +  ncRNA          5S rRNA: Accession: RF00001 - 5S ribosomal RNA
   1176..1262    +  terminator     rrnB T1 terminator: Escherichia coli rrnB; transcription terminator T1 from the E. coli rrnB gene
   1354..1381    +  terminator     rrnB T2 terminator: transcription terminator T2 from the E. coli rrnB gene
   1400..1491    +  promoter       AmpR promoter: bla
   1492..2352    +  CDS            AmpR: β-lactamase; bla; confers resistance to ampicillin, carbenicillin, and related antibiotics
   2523..3111    +  rep_origin     ori: high-copy-number ColE1/pMB1/pBR322/pUC origin of replication
   3297..3348    -  misc_feature   bom (fragment): basis of mobility region from pBR322
   3359..3787    -  rep_origin     f1 ori (sequence partly withheld): f1 bacteriophage origin of replication; arrow indicates direction of (+) strand synthesis
   3792..3808    -  CDS            lacZα (fragment): LacZα fragment of β-galactosidase; lacZ fragment
   3809..3860    -  misc_feature   bom (fragment): basis of mobility region from pBR322
   3861..3877    +  misc_feature   bom (fragment): basis of mobility region from pBR322
   3893..3931    -  misc_feature   bom (fragment): basis of mobility region from pBR322
   4033..4073    -  CDS            rop (fragment): Rop protein, which maintains plasmids at low copy number; rop
   4117..4194    +  promoter       lacIq promoter: lacI (mutant); In the lacIq allele, a single base change in the promoter boosts expression of the lacI gene about 10-fold.
   4195..5277    +  CDS            lacI: lac repressor; lacI; The lac repressor binds to the lac operator to inhibit transcription in E. coli. This inhibition can be relieved by adding lactose or isopropyl-β-D-thiogalactopyranoside (IPTG).
>Addgene plasmid #224269 | pProEx Rac1(G12C) CL | addgene full sequence | sequence record 445636 | Addgene NGS Result
GTTTGACAGCTTATCATCGACTGCACGGTGCACCAATGCTTCTGGCGTCAGGCAGCCATCGGAAGCTGTG
GTATGGCTGTGCAGGTCGTAAATCACTGCATAATTCGTGTCGCTCAAGGCGCACTCCCGTTCTGGATAAT
GTTTTTTGCGCCGACATCATAACGGTTCTGGCAAATATTCTGAAATGAGCTGTTGACAATTAATCATCCG
GTCCGTATAATCTGTGGAATTGTGAGCGGATAACAATTTCACACAGGAAACAGACCATGTCGTACTACCA
TCACCATCACCATCACGATTACGATATCCCAACGACCGAAAACCTGTATTTTCAGGGCGCCATGGGATCC
ATGCAGGCCATCAAGAGTGTGGTGGTGGGAGACTGTGCTGTAGGTAAAACTAGCCTACTGATCAGTTACA
CAACCAATGCATTTCCTGGAGAATATATCCCTACTGTCTTTGACAATTATTCTGCCAATGTTATGGTAGA
TGGAAAACCGGTGAATCTGGGCTTATGGGATACAGCTGGACAAGAAGATTATGACAGATTACGCCCCCTA
TCCTATCCGCAAACAGATGTGTTCTTAATTAGCTTTTCCCTTGTGAGTCCTGCATCATTTGAAAATGTCC
GTGCAAAGTGGTATCCTGAGGTGCGGCACCACAGTCCCAACACTCCCATCATCCTAGTGGGAACTAAACT
TGATCTTAGGGATGATAAAGACACGATCGAGAAACTGAAGGAGAAGAAGCTGACTCCCATCACCTATCCG
CAGGGTCTAGCCATGGCTAAGGAGATTGGTGCTGTAAAATACCTGGAGAGCTCGGCGCTCACACAGCGAG
GCCTCAAGACAGTGTTTGACGAAGCGATCCGAGCAGTCCTCTGAGAATTCAAAGGCCTACGTCGACGAGC
TCACTAGTCGCGGCCGCTTTCGAATCTAGAGCCTGCAGTCTCGAGGCATGCGGTACCAAGCTTGGCTGTT
TTGGCGGATGAGAGAAGATTTTCAGCCTGATACAGATTAAATCAGAACGCAGAAGCGGTCTGATAAAACA
GAATTTGCCTGGCGGCAGTAGCGCGGTGGTCCCACCTGACCCCATGCCGAACTCAGAAGTGAAACGCCGT
AGCGCCGATGGTAGTGTGGGGTCTCCCCATGCGAGAGTAGGGAACTGCCAGGCATCAAATAAAACGAAAG
GCTCAGTCGAAAGACTGGGCCTTTCGTTTTATCTGTTGTTTGTCGGTGAACGCTCTCCTGAGTAGGACAA
ATCCGCCGGGAGCGGATTTGAACGTTGCGAAGCAACGGCCCGGAGGGTGGCGGGCAGGACGCCCGCCATA
AACTGCCAGGCATCAAATTAAGCAGAAGGCCATCCTGACGGATGGCCTTTTTGCGTTTCTACAAACTCTT
TTGTTTATTTTTCTAAATACATTCAAATATGTATCCGCTCATGAGACAATAACCCTGATAAATGCTTCAA
TAATATTGAAAAAGGAAGAGTATGAGTATTCAACATTTCCGTGTCGCCCTTATTCCCTTTTTTGCGGCAT
TTTGCCTTCCTGTTTTTGCTCACCCAGAAACGCTGGTGAAAGTAAAAGATGCTGAAGATCAGTTGGGTGC
ACGAGTGGGTTACATCGAACTGGATCTCAACAGCGGTAAGATCCTTGAGAGTTTTCGCCCCGAAGAACGT
TTTCCAATGATGAGCACTTTTAAAGTTCTGCTATGTGGCGCGGTATTATCCCGTGTTGACGCCGGGCAAG
AGCAACTCGGTCGCCGCATACACTATTCTCAGAATGACTTGGTTGAGTACTCACCAGTCACAGAAAAGCA
TCTTACGGATGGCATGACAGTAAGAGAATTATGCAGTGCTGCCATAACCATGAGTGATAACACTGCGGCC
AACTTACTTCTGACAACGATCGGAGGACCGAAGGAGCTAACCGCTTTTTTGCACAACATGGGGGATCATG
TAACTCGCCTTGATCGTTGGGAACCGGAGCTGAATGAAGCCATACCAAACGACGAGCGTGACACCACGAT
GCCTGTAGCAATGGCAACAACGTTGCGCAAACTATTAACTGGCGAACTACTTACTCTAGCTTCCCGGCAA
CAATTAATAGACTGGATGGAGGCGGATAAAGTTGCAGGACCACTTCTGCGCTCGGCCCTTCCGGCTGGCT
GGTTTATTGCTGATAAATCTGGAGCCGGTGAGCGTGGGTCTCGCGGTATCATTGCAGCACTGGGGCCAGA
TGGTAAGCCCTCCCGTATCGTAGTTATCTACACGACGGGGAGTCAGGCAACTATGGATGAACGAAATAGA
CAGATCGCTGAGATAGGTGCCTCACTGATTAAGCATTGGTAACTGTCAGACCAAGTTTACTCATATATAC
TTTAGATTGATTTAAAACTTCATTTTTAATTTAAAAGGATCTAGGTGAAGATCCTTTTTGATAATCTCAT
GACCAAAATCCCTTAACGTGAGTTTTCGTTCCACTGAGCGTCAGACCCCGTAGAAAAGATCAAAGGATCT
TCTTGAGATCCTTTTTTTCTGCGCGTAATCTGCTGCTTGCAAACAAAAAAACCACCGCTACCAGCGGTGG
TTTGTTTGCCGGATCAAGAGCTACCAACTCTTTTTCCGAAGGTAACTGGCTTCAGCAGAGCGCAGATACC
AAATACTGTCCTTCTAGTGTAGCCGTAGTTAGGCCACCACTTCAAGAACTCTGTAGCACCGCCTACATAC
CTCGCTCTGCTAATCCTGTTACCAGTGGCTGCTGCCAGTGGCGATAAGTCGTGTCTTACCGGGTTGGACT
CAAGACGATAGTTACCGGATAAGGCGCAGCGGTCGGGCTGAACGGGGGGTTCGTGCACACAGCCCAGCTT
GGAGCGAACGACCTACACCGAACTGAGATACCTACAGCGTGAGCTATGAGAAAGCGCCACGCTTCCCGAA
GGGAGAAAGGCGGACAGGTATCCGGTAAGCGGCAGGGTCGGAACAGGAGAGCGCACGAGGGAGCTTCCAG
GGGGAAACGCCTGGTATCTTTATAGTCCTGTCGGGTTTCGCCACCTCTGACTTGAGCGTCGATTTTTGTG
ATGCTCGTCAGGGGGGCGGAGCCTATGGAAAAACGCCAGCAACGCGGCCTTTTTACGGTTCCTGGCCTTT
TGCTGGCCTTTTGCTCACATGTTCTTTCCTGCGTTATCCCCTGATTCTGTGGATAACCGTATTACCGCCT
TTGAGTGAGCTGATACCGCTCGCCGCAGCCGAACGACCGAGCGCAGCGAGTCAGTGAGCGAGGAAGCGGA
AGAGCGCCTGATGCGGTATTTTCTCCTTACGCATCTGTGCGGTATTTCACACCGCATAATTTTGTTAAAA
TTCGCGTTAAATTTTTGTTAAATCAGCTCATTTTTTAACCAATAGGCCGAAATCGGCAAAATCCCTTATA
AATCAAAAGAATAGACCGAGATAGGGT
[37 nt withheld, positions 3458-3494]
AAAGAACGTGGACTCCAACGTCAAAGG
[49 nt withheld, positions 3522-3570]
T
[91 nt withheld, positions 3572-3662]
G
[124 nt withheld, positions 3664-3787]
CCCATTCGCCATTCAGGCTGCTATGGTGCACTCTCAGTACAATCTGCTCTGATGCCGCATAGTTAAGCCA
GTACCAGTCACGTAGCGATATCGCTACGTGACTGGTACACTCCGCTATCGCTACGTGACTGGGTCATGGC
TGCGCCCCGACACCCGCCAACACCCGCTGACGCGCCCTGACGGGCTTGTCTGCTCCCGGCATCCGCTTAC
AGACAAGCTGTGACCGTCTCCGGGAGCTGCATGTGTCAGAGGTTTTCACCGTCATCACCGAAACGCGCGA
GGCAGCAGATCAATTCGCGCGCGAAGGCGAAGCGGCATGCATTTACGTTGACACCATCGAATGGTGCAAA
ACCTTTCGCGGTATGGCATGATAGCGCCCGGAAGAGAGTCAATTCAGGGTGGTGAATGTGAAACCAGTAA
CGTTATACGATGTCGCAGAGTATGCCGGTGTCTCTTATCAGACCGTTTCCCGCGTGGTGAACCAGGCCAG
CCACGTTTCTGCGAAAACGCGGGAAAAAGTGGAAGCGGCGATGGCGGAGCTGAATTACATTCCCAACCGC
GTGGCACAACAACTGGCGGGCAAACAGTCGTTGCTGATTGGCGTTGCCACCTCCAGTCTGGCCCTGCACG
CGCCGTCGCAAATTGTCGCGGCGATTAAATCTCGCGCCGATCAACTGGGTGCCAGCGTGGTGGTGTCGAT
GGTAGAACGAAGCGGCGTCGAAGCCTGTAAAGCGGCGGTGCACAATCTTCTCGCGCAACGCGTCAGTGGG
CTGATCATTAACTATCCGCTGGATGACCAGGATGCCATTGCTGTGGAAGCTGCCTGCACTAATGTTCCGG
CGTTATTTCTTGATGTCTCTGACCAGACACCCATCAACAGTATTATTTTCTCCCATGAAGACGGTACGCG
ACTGGGCGTGGAGCATCTGGTCGCATTGGGTCACCAGCAAATCGCGCTGTTAGCGGGCCCATTAAGTTCT
GTCTCGGCGCGTCTGCGTCTGGCTGGCTGGCATAAATATCTCACTCGCAATCAAATTCAGCCGATAGCGG
AACGGGAAGGCGACTGGAGTGCCATGTCCGGTTTTCAACAAACCATGCAAATGCTGAATGAGGGCATCGT
TCCCACTGCGATGCTGGTTGCCAACGATCAGATGGCGCTGGGCGCAATGCGCGCCATTACCGAGTCCGGG
CTGCGCGTTGGTGCGGATATCTCGGTAGTGGGATACGACGATACCGAAGACAGCTCATGTTATATCCCGC
CGTTAACCACCATCAAACAGGATTTTCGCCTGCTGGGGCAAACCAGCGTGGACCGCTTGCTGCAACTCTC
TCAGGGCCAGGCGGTGAAGGGCAATCAGCTGTTGCCCGTCTCACTGGTGAAAAGAAAAACCACCCTGGCA
CCCAATACGCAAACCGCCTCTCCCCGCGCGTTGGCCGATTCATTAATGCAGCTGGCACGACAGGTTTCCC
GACTGGAAAGCGGGCAGTGAGCGCAACGCAATTAATGTAAGTTAGCGCGAATTGATCTG
